Addgene plasmid #46421: pGEX Cten-SH2
Depositing lab: Bruce Mayer. Depositing organization: University of Connecticut Health Center. Publication: High-throughput phosphotyrosine profiling using SH2 domains. Machida K, Thompson CM, Dierck K, Jablonowski K, Karkkainen S, Liu B, Zhang H, Nash PD, Newman DK, Nollau P, Pawson T, Renkema GH, Saksela K, Schiller MR, Shin DG, Mayer BJ. Mol Cell. 2007 Jun 22;26(6):899-915. 10.1016/j.molcel.2007.05.031 PubMed 17588523.
Backbone
  Vector backbone: pGEX6P1
  Backbone manufacturer: GE Healthcare Biosciences
  Backbone size w/o insert (bp): 4900
  Vector type: Bacterial Expression
Growth in bacteria
  Bacterial resistance: Ampicillin, 100 μg/mL
  Growth temperature: 37°C
  Growth strain: DH5alpha
  Copy number: Low Copy
Gene/Insert
  Gene/Insert name: Cten (alt names: TNS4; CTEN; PP14434; FLJ14950; TNS4)
  Species: H. sapiens (human)
  Insert size (bp): 394
  Mutation: contains amino acids 444-570
  Entrez Gene: TNS4 (a.k.a. CTEN, PP14434)
  Promoter: Tac
  Tag / fusion protein: GST (N terminal on backbone); PreScission (N terminal on backbone)
  Cloning method: Restriction Enzyme; 5′ cloning site BamHI (not destroyed); 3′ cloning site EcoRI (not destroyed)
  Sequencing primers: 5′ pGEX-5; 3′ pGEX-3
Terms and licenses: Academic/Nonprofit Terms; Industry Terms: Not Available to Industry
Depositor comments: The molecular weight of the GST fusion protein is approximately 39.1 kDa
How to cite: pGEX Cten-SH2 was a gift from Bruce Mayer (Addgene plasmid # 46421 ; http://n2t.net/addgene:46421 ; RRID:Addgene_46421)
