[The description below was written by a language model from this plasmid's Addgene catalogue record and pLannotate feature annotations shown in this document.]
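Description:
pGEX Cten-SH2 is a bacterial expression plasmid built on the pGEX6P1 backbone, designed to produce the SH2 domain of human Cten (TNS4, tensin 4) as a glutathione S-transferase fusion protein in E. coli. The full sequence record is 5,354 nt. The plasmid replicates from a ColE1/pBR322-type origin and is selected with ampicillin through the β-lactamase (AmpR) gene and its own promoter. The catalogue lists it as low copy, although the automated annotation labels the origin generically as high-copy. Only fragments of rop and the bom mobility region are detected, along with residual backbone sequences such as a lacZα segment with its lac promoter and operator.

The expression cassette consists of the tac promoter, a strong trp/lac hybrid, followed by a lac operator. It drives an open reading frame that begins with Schistosoma japonicum GST and continues into the TNS4 fragment. The insert of roughly 390 bp encodes amino acids 444–570 of the human protein and was cloned between BamHI and EcoRI sites, both of which are retained. A PreScission protease recognition site from the backbone lies between GST and the insert, so the tag can be cleaved off after glutathione affinity purification. A plasmid-borne lacI gene under the lacIq promoter supplies abundant lac repressor, keeping expression off until it is induced with IPTG. The depositor notes that the fusion protein is about 39.1 kDa. According to the associated publication, the construct belongs to a set of GST–SH2 domain probes used for high-throughput profiling of tyrosine-phosphorylated proteins.
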