Features (pLannotate 1.2.2; 17 found; start..end, strand, type, name):
      6..107     -  CDS            yciV (fragment): RNAAM_ECOLI - Also known as trpH From Escherichia coli (strain K12).
    183..211     +  promoter       tac promoter: strong E. coli promoter; hybrid between the trp and lac UV5 promoters
    219..235     +  protein_bind   lac operator: The lac repressor binds to the lac operator to inhibit transcription in E. coli. This inhibition can be relieved by adding lactose or isopropyl-β-D-thiogalactopyranoside (IPTG). lac repressor encoded by lacI
    258..911     +  CDS            GST26_SCHJA: Experimental evidence at protein level: Swiss-Prot protein existence level 1. GST isoenzymes appear to play a central role in the parasite detoxification system. Other functions are also suspected including a role in increasing the solubility of haematin in the parasite gut. From Schistosoma japonicum (Blood fluke).
    951..1331    +  CDS            TNS4 (fragment): TENS4_HUMAN - Also known as CTEN. Experimental evidence at protein level: Swiss-Prot protein existence level 1. May be involved in cell migration, cartilage development and in linking signal transduction pathways to the cytoskeleton (By similarity). May promote apoptosis, via its cleavage by caspase-3. From Homo sapiens (Human).
   1371..1410    +  CDS            rop (fragment): Rop protein, which maintains plasmids at low copy number; rop
   1512..1552    +  misc_feature   bom (fragment): basis of mobility region from pBR322
   1657..1761    +  promoter       AmpR promoter: bla
   1762..2622    +  CDS            AmpR: β-lactamase; bla; confers resistance to ampicillin, carbenicillin, and related antibiotics
   2793..3381    +  rep_origin     ori: high-copy-number ColE1/pMB1/pBR322/pUC origin of replication
   3567..3618    -  misc_feature   bom (fragment): basis of mobility region from pBR322
   3625..3702    +  promoter       lacIq promoter: lacI (mutant); In the lacIq allele, a single base change in the promoter boosts expression of the lacI gene about 10-fold.
   3703..4785    +  CDS            lacI: lac repressor; lacI; The lac repressor binds to the lac operator to inhibit transcription in E. coli. This inhibition can be relieved by adding lactose or isopropyl-β-D-thiogalactopyranoside (IPTG).
   4798..4819    +  protein_bind   CAP binding site: CAP binding activates transcription in the presence of cAMP. E. coli catabolite activator protein
   4834..4864    +  promoter       lac promoter: promoter for the E. coli lac operon
   4872..4888    +  protein_bind   lac operator: The lac repressor binds to the lac operator to inhibit transcription in E. coli. This inhibition can be relieved by adding lactose or isopropyl-β-D-thiogalactopyranoside (IPTG). lac repressor encoded by lacI
   4908..5081    +  CDS            lacZα: LacZα fragment of β-galactosidase; lacZ fragment
>Addgene plasmid #46421 | pGEX Cten-SH2 | depositor full sequence | sequence record 65563 | Full Sequence
ACGTTATCGACTGCACGGTGCACCAATGCTTCTGGCGTCAGGCAGCCATCGGAAGCTGTGGTATGGCTGT
GCAGGTCGTAAATCACTGCATAATTCGTGTCGCTCAAGGCGCACTCCCGTTCTGGATAATGTTTTTTGCG
CCGACATCATAACGGTTCTGGCAAATATTCTGAAATGAGCTGTTGACAATTAATCATCGGCTCGTATAAT
GTGTGGAATTGTGAGCGGATAACAATTTCACACAGGAAACAGTATTCATGTCCCCTATACTAGGTTATTG
GAAAATTAAGGGCCTTGTGCAACCCACTCGACTTCTTTTGGAATATCTTGAAGAAAAATATGAAGAGCAT
TTGTATGAGCGCGATGAAGGTGATAAATGGCGAAACAAAAAGTTTGAATTGGGTTTGGAGTTTCCCAATC
TTCCTTATTATATTGATGGTGATGTTAAATTAACACAGTCTATGGCCATCATACGTTATATAGCTGACAA
GCACAACATGTTGGGTGGTTGTCCAAAAGAGCGTGCAGAGATTTCAATGCTTGAAGGAGCGGTTTTGGAT
ATTAGATACGGTGTTTCGAGAATTGCATATAGTAAAGACTTTGAAACTCTCAAAGTTGATTTTCTTAGCA
AGCTACCTGAAATGCTGAAAATGTTCGAAGATCGTTTATGTCATAAAACATATTTAAATGGTGATCATGT
AACCCATCCTGACTTCATGTTGTATGACGCTCTTGATGTTGTTTTATACATGGACCCAATGTGCCTGGAT
GCGTTCCCAAAATTAGTTTGTTTTAAAAAACGTATTGAAGCTATCCCACAAATTGATAAGTACTTGAAAT
CCAGCAAGTATATAGCATGGCCTTTGCAGGGCTGGCAAGCCACGTTTGGTGGTGGCGACCATCCTCCAAA
ATCGGATCTGGAAGTTCTGTTCCAGGGGCCCCTGGGATCCGACACATCTAAATACTGGTTTAAGCCAAAC
ATCACCCGAGAGCAAGCAATCGAGCTGCTGAGGAAGGAGGAGCCAGGGGCTTTTGTCATAAGGGACAGCT
CTTCATACCGAGGCTCCTTCGGCCTGGCCCTGAAGGTGCAGGAGGTTCCCGCGTCTGCTCAGAGTCGACC
AGGTGAGGACAGCAATGACCTCATCCGACACTTCCTCATCGAGTCGTCTGCCAAAGGAGTGCATCTCAAA
GGAGCAGATGAGGAGCCCTACTTTGGGAGCCTCTCTGCCTTCGTGTGCCAGCATTCCATCATGGCCCTGG
CCCTGCCCTGCAAACTCACCATCCCACAGAGAGAACTGGGAGGTGCAGATGGGGCCTCGGACTCTACAGA
CGGAATTCTATGAGCGGCCGCATCGTGACTGACTGACGATCTGCCTCGCGCGTTTCGGTGATGACGGTGA
AAACCTCTGACACATGCAGCTCCCGGAGACGGTCACAGCTTGTCTGTAAGCGGATGCCGGGAGCAGACAA
GCCCGTCAGGGCGCGTCAGCGGGTGTTGGCGGGTGTCGGGGCGCAGCCATGACCCAGTCACGTAGCGATA
GCGGAGTGTATAATTCTTGAAGACGAAAGGGCCTCGTGATACGCCTATTTTTATAGGTTAATGTCATGAT
AATAATGGTTTCTTAGACGTCAGGTGGCACTTTTCGGGGAAATGTGCGCGGAACCCCTATTTGTTTATTT
TTCTAAATACATTCAAATATGTATCCGCTCATGAGACAATAACCCTGATAAATGCTTCAATAATATTGAA
AAAGGAAGAGTATGAGTATTCAACATTTCCGTGTCGCCCTTATTCCCTTTTTTGCGGCATTTTGCCTTCC
TGTTTTTGCTCACCCAGAAACGCTGGTGAAAGTAAAAGATGCTGAAGATCAGTTGGGTGCACGAGTGGGT
TACATCGAACTGGATCTCAACAGCGGTAAGATCCTTGAGAGTTTTCGCCCCGAAGAACGTTTTCCAATGA
TGAGCACTTTTAAAGTTCTGCTATGTGGCGCGGTATTATCCCGTGTTGACGCCGGGCAAGAGCAACTCGG
TCGCCGCATACACTATTCTCAGAATGACTTGGTTGAGTACTCACCAGTCACAGAAAAGCATCTTACGGAT
GGCATGACAGTAAGAGAATTATGCAGTGCTGCCATAACCATGAGTGATAACACTGCGGCCAACTTACTTC
TGACAACGATCGGAGGACCGAAGGAGCTAACCGCTTTTTTGCACAACATGGGGGATCATGTAACTCGCCT
TGATCGTTGGGAACCGGAGCTGAATGAAGCCATACCAAACGACGAGCGTGACACCACGATGCCTGCAGCA
ATGGCAACAACGTTGCGCAAACTATTAACTGGCGAACTACTTACTCTAGCTTCCCGGCAACAATTAATAG
ACTGGATGGAGGCGGATAAAGTTGCAGGACCACTTCTGCGCTCGGCCCTTCCGGCTGGCTGGTTTATTGC
TGATAAATCTGGAGCCGGTGAGCGTGGGTCTCGCGGTATCATTGCAGCACTGGGGCCAGATGGTAAGCCC
TCCCGTATCGTAGTTATCTACACGACGGGGAGTCAGGCAACTATGGATGAACGAAATAGACAGATCGCTG
AGATAGGTGCCTCACTGATTAAGCATTGGTAACTGTCAGACCAAGTTTACTCATATATACTTTAGATTGA
TTTAAAACTTCATTTTTAATTTAAAAGGATCTAGGTGAAGATCCTTTTTGATAATCTCATGACCAAAATC
CCTTAACGTGAGTTTTCGTTCCACTGAGCGTCAGACCCCGTAGAAAAGATCAAAGGATCTTCTTGAGATC
CTTTTTTTCTGCGCGTAATCTGCTGCTTGCAAACAAAAAAACCACCGCTACCAGCGGTGGTTTGTTTGCC
GGATCAAGAGCTACCAACTCTTTTTCCGAAGGTAACTGGCTTCAGCAGAGCGCAGATACCAAATACTGTC
CTTCTAGTGTAGCCGTAGTTAGGCCACCACTTCAAGAACTCTGTAGCACCGCCTACATACCTCGCTCTGC
TAATCCTGTTACCAGTGGCTGCTGCCAGTGGCGATAAGTCGTGTCTTACCGGGTTGGACTCAAGACGATA
GTTACCGGATAAGGCGCAGCGGTCGGGCTGAACGGGGGGTTCGTGCACACAGCCCAGCTTGGAGCGAACG
ACCTACACCGAACTGAGATACCTACAGCGTGAGCTATGAGAAAGCGCCACGCTTCCCGAAGGGAGAAAGG
CGGACAGGTATCCGGTAAGCGGCAGGGTCGGAACAGGAGAGCGCACGAGGGAGCTTCCAGGGGGAAACGC
CTGGTATCTTTATAGTCCTGTCGGGTTTCGCCACCTCTGACTTGAGCGTCGATTTTTGTGATGCTCGTCA
GGGGGGCGGAGCCTATGGAAAAACGCCAGCAACGCGGCCTTTTTACGGTTCCTGGCCTTTTGCTGGCCTT
TTGCTCACATGTTCTTTCCTGCGTTATCCCCTGATTCTGTGGATAACCGTATTACCGCCTTTGAGTGAGC
TGATACCGCTCGCCGCAGCCGAACGACCGAGCGCAGCGAGTCAGTGAGCGAGGAAGCGGAAGAGCGCCTG
ATGCGGTATTTTCTCCTTACGCATCTGTGCGGTATTTCACACCGCATAAATTCCGACACCATCGAATGGT
GCAAAACCTTTCGCGGTATGGCATGATAGCGCCCGGAAGAGAGTCAATTCAGGGTGGTGAATGTGAAACC
AGTAACGTTATACGATGTCGCAGAGTATGCCGGTGTCTCTTATCAGACCGTTTCCCGCGTGGTGAACCAG
GCCAGCCACGTTTCTGCGAAAACGCGGGAAAAAGTGGAAGCGGCGATGGCGGAGCTGAATTACATTCCCA
ACCGCGTGGCACAACAACTGGCGGGCAAACAGTCGTTGCTGATTGGCGTTGCCACCTCCAGTCTGGCCCT
GCACGCGCCGTCGCAAATTGTCGCGGCGATTAAATCTCGCGCCGATCAACTGGGTGCCAGCGTGGTGGTG
TCGATGGTAGAACGAAGCGGCGTCGAAGCCTGTAAAGCGGCGGTGCACAATCTTCTCGCGCAACGCGTCA
GTGGGCTGATCATTAACTATCCGCTGGATGACCAGGATGCCATTGCTGTGGAAGCTGCCTGCACTAATGT
TCCGGCGTTATTTCTTGATGTCTCTGACCAGACACCCATCAACAGTATTATTTTCTCCCATGAAGACGGT
ACGCGACTGGGCGTGGAGCATCTGGTCGCATTGGGTCACCAGCAAATCGCGCTGTTAGCGGGCCCATTAA
GTTCTGTCTCGGCGCGTCTGCGTCTGGCTGGCTGGCATAAATATCTCACTCGCAATCAAATTCAGCCGAT
AGCGGAACGGGAAGGCGACTGGAGTGCCATGTCCGGTTTTCAACAAACCATGCAAATGCTGAATGAGGGC
ATCGTTCCCACTGCGATGCTGGTTGCCAACGATCAGATGGCGCTGGGCGCAATGCGCGCCATTACCGAGT
CCGGGCTGCGCGTTGGTGCGGATATCTCGGTAGTGGGATACGACGATACCGAAGACAGCTCATGTTATAT
CCCGCCGTCAACCACCATCAAACAGGATTTTCGCCTGCTGGGGCAAACCAGCGTGGACCGCTTGCTGCAA
CTCTCTCAGGGCCAGGCGGTGAAGGGCAATCAGCTGTTGCCCGTCTCACTGGTGAAAAGAAAAACCACCC
TGGCGCCCAATACGCAAACCGCCTCTCCCCGCGCGTTGGCCGATTCATTAATGCAGCTGGCACGACAGGT
TTCCCGACTGGAAAGCGGGCAGTGAGCGCAACGCAATTAATGTGAGTTAGCTCACTCATTAGGCACCCCA
GGCTTTACACTTTATGCTTCCGGCTCGTATGTTGTGTGGAATTGTGAGCGGATAACAATTTCACACAGGA
AACAGCTATGACCATGATTACGGATTCACTGGCCGTCGTTTTACAACGTCGTGACTGGGAAAACCCTGGC
GTTACCCAACTTAATCGCCTTGCAGCACATCCCCCTTTCGCCAGCTGGCGTAATAGCGAAGAGGCCCGCA
CCGATCGCCCTTCCCAACAGTTGCGCAGCCTGAATGGCGAATGGCGCTTTGCCTGGTTTCCGGCACCAGA
AGCGGTGCCGGAAAGCTGGCTGGAGTGCGATCTTCCTGAGGCCGATACTGTCGTCGTCCCCTCAAACTGG
CAGATGCACGGTTACGATGCGCCCATCTACACCAACGTAACCTATCCCATTACGGTCAATCCGCCGTTTG
TTCCCACGGAGAATCCGACGGGTTGTTACTCGCTCACATTTAATGTTGATGAAAGCTGGCTACAGGAAGG
CCAGACGCGAATTATTTTTGATGGCGTTGGAATT
