>Addgene plasmid #46421 | pGEX Cten-SH2 | depositor partial sequence | sequence record 65564 | Insert sequence
GGATCCGACACATCTAAATACTGGTTTAAGCCAAACATCACCCGAGAGCAAGCAATCGAGCTGCTGAGGA
AGGAGGAGCCAGGGGCTTTTGTCATAAGGGACAGCTCTTCATACCGAGGCTCCTTCGGCCTGGCCCTGAA
GGTGCAGGAGGTTCCCGCGTCTGCTCAGAGTCGACCAGGTGAGGACAGCAATGACCTCATCCGACACTTC
CTCATCGAGTCGTCTGCCAAAGGAGTGCATCTCAAAGGAGCAGATGAGGAGCCCTACTTTGGGAGCCTCT
CTGCCTTCGTGTGCCAGCATTCCATCATGGCCCTGGCCCTGCCCTGCAAACTCACCATCCCACAGAGAGA
ACTGGGAGGTGCAGATGGGGCCTCGGACTCTACAGACGGAATTC
