>Addgene plasmid #46421 | pGEX Cten-SH2 | addgene partial sequence | sequence record 67004 | pGEX5
CATCTCAATCGGATCTGGAAGTTCTGTTCCAGGGGCCCCTGGGATCCGACACATCTAAATACTGGTTTAA
GCCAAACATCACCCGAGAGCAAGCAATCGAGCTGCTGAGGAAGGAGGAGCCAGGGGCTTTTGTCATAAGG
GACAGCTCTTCATACCGAGGCTCCTTCGGCCTGGCCCTGAAGGTGCAGGAGGTTCCCGCGTCTGCTCAGA
GTCGACCAGGTGAGGACAGCAATGACCTCATCCGACACTTCCTCATCGAGTCGTCTGCCAAAGGAGTGCA
TCTCAAAGGAGCAGATGAGGAGCCCTACTTTGGGAGCCTCTCTGCCTTCGTGTGCCAGCATTCCATCATG
GCCCTGGCCCTGCCCTGCAAACTCACCATCCCACAGAGAGAACTGGGAGGTGCAGATGGGGCCTCGGACT
CTACAGACGGAATTCTATGAGCGGCCGCATCGTGACTGACTGACGATCTGCCTCGCGCGTTTCGGTGATG
ACGGTGAAAACCTCTGACACATGCAGCTCCCGGAGACGGTCACAGCTTGTCTGTAAGCGGATGCCGGGAG
CAGACAAGCCCGTCAGGGCGCGTCAGCGGGTGTTGGCGGGTGTCGGGGCGCAGCCATGACCCAGTCACGT
AGCGATAGCGGAGTGTATAATTCTTGAAGACGAAAGGGCCTCGTGATACGCCTATTTTTATAGGTTAATG
TCATGATAATAATGGTTTCTTAGACGTCAGGTGGCACTTTTCGGGGAAATGTGCGCGGAACCCCTATTTG
TTTATTTTTCTAAATACATTCAAATATGTATCCGCTCATGAGACAATAACCCTGATAAATGCTTCAATAA
TATTGAAAAAGGAAGAGTATGAGTATTCAACATTTTCC
